>Addgene plasmid #194028 | RcSxph I782A | addgene full sequence | sequence record 390719 | Addgene NGS Result
GGAAGACCTCGGCCGTCGCGGCGCTTGCCGGTGGTGCTGACCCCGGATGAAGTGGTTCGCATCCTCGGTT
TTCTGGAAGGCGAGCATCGTTTGTTCGCCCAGGACTCTAGCTATAGTTCTAGTGGTTGGCTACGTATACT
CCGGAATATTAATAGATCATGGAGATAATTAAAATGATAACCATCTCGCAAATAAATAAGTATTTTACTG
TTTTCGTAACAGTTTTGTAATAAAAAAACCTATAAATATTCCGGATTATTCATACCGTCCCACCATCGGG
CGCGGATCCATGGCTCCTACCTTCCAGACCGCTCTGTTCTTCACCATCATCTCCCTGTCCTTCGCTATGG
CCCCGAACGCAAAGCAAGTCCGCTGGTGTGCTATCAGCGACCTGGAGCAGAAGAAATGCAACGATCTGGT
TGGTAGCTGCAACGTGCCGGACATCACCCTGGTGTGCGTTCTGCGTAGCAGCACCGAAGATTGCATGACC
GCGATCAAGGACGGTCAGGCGGATGCTATGTTCCTGGACAGCGGCGAGGTGTACGAAGCGAGCAAAGATC
CGTACAACCTGAAGCCGATCATCGCTGAACCGTACAGCAGCAACCGTGACCTGCAGAAGTGCCTGAAAGA
GCGTCAGCAGGCGCTGGCTAAGAAAATGATCGGTCACTACATCCCGCAGTGCGATGAGAAAGGCAACTAC
CAACCGCAGCAGTGCCACGGTAGCACCGGTCACTGCTGGTGCGTTAACGCGATGGGTGAAAAGATCAGCG
GTACCAACACCCCGCCGGGTCAGACCCGTGCTACCTGCGAGCGTCACGAACTGCCGAAGTGCCTGAAAGA
ACGTCAGGTGGCGCTGGGTGGCGACGAGAAAGTTCTGGGTCGTTTCGTGCCGCAGTGCGATGAAAAGGGC
AACTACGAGCCGCAGCAGTTCCACGGTAGCACCGGCTACTCCTGGTGTGTTAACGCGATCGGCGAGGAAA
TCGCTGGCACCAAAACCCCGCCGGGCAAGATCCCGGCTACCTGCCAGAAGCACGACCTGGTGACCACCTG
CCACTACGCGGTTGCTATGGTGAAGAAAAGCAGCGCGTTCCAGTTCAACCAGCTGAAGGGCAAACGTAGC
TGCCACAGCGGTGTTAGCAAAACCGACGGCTGGAAGGCGCTGGTGACCGTTCTGGTGGAAAAGAAACTGC
TGAGCTGGGATGGTCCGGCGAAAGAGAGCATCCAGCGTGCTATGAGCAAGTTCTTCAGCGTGAGCTGCAT
TCCGGGTGCTACCCAGACCAACCTGTGCAAGCAGTGCAAAGGCGAGGAAGGCAAGAACTGCAAAAACAGC
CACGACGAACCGTACTACGGTAACTACGGCGCGTTCCGTTGCCTGAAGGAAGACATGGGTGACGTTGCGT
TCCTGCGTAGCACCGCTCTGAGCGACGAGCACAGCGAAGTGTACGAGCTGCTGTGCCCGGATAACACCCG
TAAGCCGCTGAACAAGTACAAAGAGTGCAACCTGGGTACCGTTCCGGCTGGCACCGTGGTTACCCGTAAG
ATCAGCGACAAAACCGAAGACATCAACAACTTCCTGATGGAGGCGCAGAAGCGTCAGTGCAAACTGTTCA
GCAGCGCTCACGGCAAGGACCTGATGTTCGACGATAGCACCCTGCAGCTGGCTCTGCTGAGCAGCGAGGT
TGATGCTTTCCTGTACCTGGGTGTGAAACTGTTCCACGCGATGAAGGCTCTGACCGGCGACGCTCACCTG
CCGAGCAAGAACAAAGTGCGTTGGTGCACCATCAACAAGCTGGAAAAGATGAAATGCGACGATTGGAGCG
CGGTTAGCGGTGGCGCGATCGCTTGCACCGAGGCTAGCTGCCCGAAGGGCTGCGTGAAACAGATCCTGAA
GGGCGAAGCGGACGCTGTTAAGCTGGAAGTGCAGTACATGTACGAGGCGCTGATGTGCGGTCTGCTGCCG
GCTGTTGAGGAATACCACAACAAAGACGATTTCGGTCCGTGCAAGACCCCAGGTAGCCCGTACACCGACT
TCGGCACCCTGCGTGCGGTTGCTCTGGTGAAGAAAAGCAACAAAGACATCAACTGGAACAACATCAAGGG
CAAGAAGAGCTGCCACACCGGTGTGGGCGACATCGCTGGCTGGGTTATCCCGGTGAGCCTGATCCGTCGT
CAGAACGATAACAGCGACATCGATAGCTTCTTCGGCGAGAGCTGCGCGCCGGGCAGCGACACCAAAAGCA
ACCTGTGCAAGCTGTGCATCGGTGACCCGAAGAACAGCGCGGCTAACACCAAATGCAGCCTGAGCGACAA
GGAAGCGTACTACGGTAACCAGGGCGCTTTCCGTTGCCTGGTGGAGAAAGGTGACGTTGCTTTCGTGCCG
CACACCGTGGTTTTCGAAAACACCGATGGCAAGAACCCGGCGGTTTGGGCTAAGAACCTGAAAAGCGAAG
ACTTCGAGCTGCTGTGCCTGGATGGTAGCCGTGCGCCGGTGAGCAACTACAAGAGCTGCAAACTGAGCGG
TATCCCGCCGCCGGCTATCGTTACCCGTGAGGAAAGCATCAGCGACGTGGTTCGTATCGTGGCTAACCAG
CAGAGCCTGTACGGTCGTAAAGGCTTCGAGAAGGATATGTTCCAGCTGTTCAGCAGCAACAAGGGTAACA
ACCTGCTGTTCAACGACAACACCCAGTGCCTGGCCACCTTCGATCGTCAGCCGAAAGACATCATGGAAGA
TTACTTCGGCAAGCCGTACTACACCACCGTGTACGGCGCGTCCCGCTCCGCTATGTCCTCCGAACTGATT
TCCGCCTGTACCATTAAACACTGCTCGAATTCTTTGGAAGTTTTGTTTCAAGGTCCAACTGCTGCCGCCG
CTGTGAGCAAGGGCGAGGAGCTGTTCACCGGGGTGGTGCCCATCCTGGTCGAGCTGGACGGCGACGTAAA
CGGCCACAAGTTCAGCGTGTCCGGCGAGGGCGAGGGCGATGCCACCTACGGCAAGCTGACCCTGAAGTTC
ATCTGCACCACCGGCAAGCTGCCCGTGCCCTGGCCCACCCTCGTGACCACCCTGACCTACGGCGTGCAGT
GCTTCAGCCGCTACCCCGACCACATGAAGCAGCACGACTTCTTCAAGTCCGCCATGCCCGAAGGCTACGT
CCAGGAGCGCACCATCTTCTTCAAGGACGACGGCAACTACAAGACCCGCGCCGAGGTGAAGTTCGAGGGC
GACACCCTGGTGAACCGCATCGAGCTGAAGGGCATCGACTTCAAGGAGGACGGCAACATCCTGGGGCACA
AGCTGGAGTACAACTACAACAGCCACAACGTCTATATCATGGCCGACAAGCAGAAGAACGGCATCAAGGT
GAACTTCAAGATCCGCCACAACATCGAGGACGGCAGCGTGCAGCTCGCCGACCACTACCAGCAGAACACC
CCCATCGGCGACGGCCCCGTGCTGCTGCCCGACAACCACTACCTGAGCACCCAGTCCAAGCTGAGCAAAG
ACCCCAACGAGAAGCGCGATCACATGGTCCTGCTGGAGTTCGTGACCGCCGCCGGGATCACTCTCGGCAT
GGACGAGCTGTACAAGTCCGGAGGTGGTCACCATCACCATCACCACCATCACCATCACTAATAGAAGCTT
GTCGAGAAGTACTAGAGGATCATAATCAGCCATACCACATTTGTAGAGGTTTTACTTGCTTTAAAAAACC
TCCCACACCTCCCCCTGAACCTGAAACATAAAATGAATGCAATTGTTGTTGTTAACTTGTTTATTGCAGC
TTATAATGGTTACAAATAAAGCAATAGCATCACAAATTTCACAAATAAAGCATTTTTTTCACTGCATTCT
AGTTGTGGTTTGTCCAAACTCATCAATGTATCTTATCATGTCTGGATCTGATCACTGCTTGAGCCTAGGA
GATCCGAACCAGATAAGTGAAATCTAGTTCCAAACTATTTTGTCATTTTTAATTTTCGTATTAGCTTACG
ACGCTACACCCAGTTCCCATCTATTTTGTCACTCTTCCCTAAATAATCCTTAAAAACTCCATTTCCACCC
CTCCCAGTTCCCAACTATTTTGTCCGCCCACAGCGGGGCATTTTTCTTCCTGTTATGTTTTTAATCAAAC
ATCCTGCCAACTCCATGTGACAAACCGTCATCTTCGGCTACTTTTTCTCTGTCACAGAATGAAAATTTTT
CTGTCATCTCTTCGTTATTAATGTTTGTAATTGACTGAATATCAACGCTTATTTGCAGCCTGAATGGCGA
ATGGG
[124 nt withheld, positions 4276-4399]
C
[91 nt withheld, positions 4401-4491]
A
[49 nt withheld, positions 4493-4541]
CCTTTGACGTTGGAGTCCACGTTCTT
[37 nt withheld, positions 4568-4604]
ACCCTATCTCGGTCTATTCTTTTGATTTATAAGGGATTTTGCCGATTTCGGCCTATTGGTTAAAAAATGA
GCTGATTTAACAAAAATTTAACGCGAATTTTAACAAAATATTAACGCTTACAATTTAGGTGGCACTTTTC
GGGGAAATGTGCGCGGAACCCCTATTTGTTTATTTTTCTAAATACATTCAAATATGTATCCGCTCATGAG
ACAATAACCCTGATAAATGCTTCAATAATATTGAAAAAGGAAGAGTATGAGTATTCAACATTTCCGTGTC
GCCCTTATTCCCTTTTTTGCGGCATTTTGCCTTCCTGTTTTTGCTCACCCAGAAACGCTGGTGAAAGTAA
AAGATGCTGAAGATCAGTTGGGTGCACGAGTGGGTTACATCGAACTGGATCTCAACAGCGGTAAGATCCT
TGAGAGTTTTCGCCCCGAAGAACGTTTTCCAATGATGAGCACTTTTAAAGTTCTGCTATGTGGCGCGGTA
TTATCCCGTATTGACGCCGGGCAAGAGCAACTCGGTCGCCGCATACACTATTCTCAGAATGACTTGGTTG
AGTACTCACCAGTCACAGAAAAGCATCTTACGGATGGCATGACAGTAAGAGAATTATGCAGTGCTGCCAT
AACCATGAGTGATAACACTGCGGCCAACTTACTTCTGACAACGATCGGAGGACCGAAGGAGCTAACCGCT
TTTTTGCACAACATGGGGGATCATGTAACTCGCCTTGATCGTTGGGAACCGGAGCTGAATGAAGCCATAC
CAAACGACGAGCGTGACACCACGATGCCTGTAGCAATGGCAACAACGTTGCGCAAACTATTAACTGGCGA
ACTACTTACTCTAGCTTCCCGGCAACAATTAATAGACTGGATGGAGGCGGATAAAGTTGCAGGACCACTT
CTGCGCTCGGCCCTTCCGGCTGGCTGGTTTATTGCTGATAAATCTGGAGCCGGTGAGCGTGGGTCTCGCG
GTATCATTGCAGCACTGGGGCCAGATGGTAAGCCCTCCCGTATCGTAGTTATCTACACGACGGGGAGTCA
GGCAACTATGGATGAACGAAATAGACAGATCGCTGAGATAGGTGCCTCACTGATTAAGCATTGGTAACTG
TCAGACCAAGTTTACTCATATATACTTTAGATTGATTTAAAACTTCATTTTTAATTTAAAAGGATCTAGG
TGAAGATCCTTTTTGATAATCTCATGACCAAAATCCCTTAACGTGAGTTTTCGTTCCACTGAGCGTCAGA
CCCCGTAGAAAAGATCAAAGGATCTTCTTGAGATCCTTTTTTTCTGCGCGTAATCTGCTGCTTGCAAACA
AAAAAACCACCGCTACCAGCGGTGGTTTGTTTGCCGGATCAAGAGCTACCAACTCTTTTTCCGAAGGTAA
CTGGCTTCAGCAGAGCGCAGATACCAAATACTGTTCTTCTAGTGTAGCCGTAGTTAGGCCACCACTTCAA
GAACTCTGTAGCACCGCCTACATACCTCGCTCTGCTAATCCTGTTACCAGTGGCTGCTGCCAGTGGCGAT
AAGTCGTGTCTTACCGGGTTGGACTCAAGACGATAGTTACCGGATAAGGCGCAGCGGTCGGGCTGAACGG
GGGGTTCGTGCACACAGCCCAGCTTGGAGCGAACGACCTACACCGAACTGAGATACCTACAGCGTGAGCT
ATGAGAAAGCGCCACGCTTCCCGAAGGGAGAAAGGCGGACAGGTATCCGGTAAGCGGCAGGGTCGGAACA
GGAGAGCGCACGAGGGAGCTTCCAGGGGGAAACGCCTGGTATCTTTATAGTCCTGTCGGGTTTCGCCACC
TCTGACTTGAGCGTCGATTTTTGTGATGCTCGTCAGGGGGGCGGAGCCTATGGAAAAACGCCAGCAACGC
GGCCTTTTTACGGTTCCTGGCCTTTTGCTGGCCTTTTGCTCACATGTTCTTTCCTGCGTTATCCCCTGAT
TCTGTGGATAACCGTATTACCGCCTTTGAGTGAGCTGATACCGCTCGCCGCAGCCGAACGACCGAGCGCA
GCGAGTCAGTGAGCGAGGAAGCGGAAGAGCGCCTGATGCGGTATTTTCTCCTTACGCATCTGTGCGGTAT
TTCACACCGCATAGACCAGCCGCGTAACCTGGCAAAATCGGTTACGGTTGAGTAATAAATGGATGCCCTG
CGTAAGCGGGTGTGGGCGGACAATAAAGTCTTAAACTGAACAAAATAGATCTAAACTATGACAATAAAGT
CTTAAACTAGACAGAATAGTTGTAAACTGAAATCAGTCCAGTTATGCTGTGAAAAAGCATACTGGACTTT
TGTTATGGCTAAAGCAAACTCTTCATTTTCTGAAGTGCAAATTGCCCGTCGTATTAAAGAGGGGCGTGGC
CAAGGGCATGGTAAAGACTATATTCGCGGCGTTGTGACAATTTACCGAACAACTCCGCGGCCGGGAAGCC
GATCTCGGCTTGAACGAATTGTTAGGTGGCGGTACTTGGGTCGATATCAAAGTGCATCACTTCTTCCCGT
ATGCCCAACTTTGTATAGAGAGCCACTGCGGGATCGTCACCGTAATCTGCTTGCACGTAGATCACATAAG
CACCAAGCGCGTTGGCCTCATGCTTGAGGAGATTGATGAGCGCGGTGGCAATGCCCTGCCTCCGGTGCTC
GCCGGAGACTGCGAGATCATAGATATAGATCTCACTACGCGGCTGCTCAAACTTGGGCAGAACGTAAGCC
GCGAGAGCGCCAACAACCGCTTCTTGGTCGAAGGCAGCAAGCGCGATGAATGTCTTACTACGGAGCAAGT
TCCCGAGGTAATCGGAGTCCGGCTGATGTTGGGAGTAGGTGGCTACGTCTCCGAACTCACGACCGAAAAG
ATCAAGAGCAGCCCGCATGGATTTGACTTGGTCAGGGCCGAGCCTACATGTGCGAATGATGCCCATACTT
GAGCCACCTAACTTTGTTTTAGGGCGACTGCCCTGCTGCGTAACATCGTTGCTGCTCCATAACATCAAAC
ATCGACCCACGGCGTAACGCGCTTGCTGCTTGGATGCCCGAGGCATAGACTGTACAAAAAAACAGTCATA
ACAAGCCATGAAAACCGCCACTGCGCCGTTACCACCGCTGCGTTCGGTCAAGGTTCTGGACCAGTTGCGT
GAGCGCATACGCTACTTGCATTACAGTTTACGAACCGAACAGGCTTATGTCAACTGGGTTCGTGCCTTCA
TCCGTTTCCACGGTGTGCGTCACCCGGCAACCTTGGGCAGCAGCGAAGTCGAGGCATTTCTGTCCTGGCT
GGCGAACGAGCGCAAGGTTTCGGTCTCCACGCATCGTCAGGCATTGGCGGCCTTGCTGTTCTTCTACGGC
AAGGTGCTGTGCACGGATCTGCCCTGGCTTCAGGAGATC
Features (pLannotate 1.2.2; 17 found; start..end, strand, type, name):
    156..247     +  promoter       polyhedrin promoter: polh from Autographa californica; promoter for the baculovirus polyhedrin gene
    290..2824    +  CDS            SAX_LITCT: Experimental evidence at protein level: Swiss-Prot protein existence level 1. Binds specifically to the neurotoxin saxitoxin. Its physiological role may be to transport or sequester an endogenous organic molecule other than Fe(3+). It may participate in a detoxification mechanism for neutralizing a microbial toxin. From Lithobates catesbeianus (American bullfrog) (Rana catesbeiana).
   2873..3586    +  CDS            mEGFP: mEGFP is a basic (constitutively fluorescent) green fluorescent protein published in 2002, derived from Aequorea victoria. It has moderate acid sensitivity.
   3599..3615    +  CDS            6xHis (fragment): 6xHis affinity tag
   3658..3741    +  CDS            large T antigen (fragment): large T antigen from SV40 (simian virus 40)
   3764..3898    +  polyA_signal   SV40 poly(A) signal: SV40 polyadenylation signal
   3927..4092    -  mobile_element Tn7L: mini-Tn7 element (left end of the Tn7 transposon) Tn7
   4255..4271    +  CDS            lacZα (fragment): LacZα fragment of β-galactosidase; lacZ fragment
   4276..4730    +  rep_origin     f1 ori (sequence partly withheld): f1 bacteriophage origin of replication; arrow indicates direction of (+) strand synthesis
   4756..4860    +  promoter       AmpR promoter: bla
   4861..5721    +  CDS            AmpR: β-lactamase; bla; confers resistance to ampicillin, carbenicillin, and related antibiotics
   5892..6480    +  rep_origin     ori: high-copy-number ColE1/pMB1/pBR322/pUC origin of replication
   6666..6717    -  misc_feature   bom (fragment): basis of mobility region from pBR322
   6785..7009    -  mobile_element Tn7R: mini-Tn7 element (right end of the Tn7 transposon) Tn7
   7076..7609    -  CDS            GmR: gentamycin acetyltransferase; aacC1; confers resistance to gentamycin
   7779..7807    -  promoter       Pc promoter: intI1 (promoter lies within the coding sequence); class 1 integron promoter
   7785..129     -  CDS            YPR2_ECOLX (fragment) (across the origin): Protein predicted: Swiss-Prot protein existence level 4. From Escherichia coli.
