[The description below was written by a language model from this plasmid's Addgene catalogue record and pLannotate feature annotations shown in this document.]
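Description:
RcSxph I782A is an insect-cell expression construct built on the pFastBac1 backbone, a baculovirus donor (transfer) plasmid of about 8 kb. It is maintained in E. coli through a high-copy ColE1/pUC-type origin and selected with ampicillin via the AmpR β-lactamase gene; an f1 origin is also present. The expression cassette, together with a gentamicin resistance gene driven by the Pc integron promoter, lies between the Tn7L and Tn7R mini-Tn7 ends. In pFastBac-type systems, these ends allow site-specific transposition of the cassette into a baculovirus shuttle genome (bacmid) in a suitable E. coli host, and the resulting recombinant bacmid is used to generate baculovirus for infecting insect cells.

The payload is saxiphilin from the American bullfrog (Rana catesbeiana, also Lithobates catesbeianus), a protein that binds the neurotoxin saxitoxin, carrying the point mutation I782A. Depositor notes state that residue numbering starts after the predicted signal peptide cleavage site, and that the coding sequence has one extra methionine after the signal peptide relative to the reference GenBank entry. Transcription is driven by the strong, very late polyhedrin promoter of Autographa californica nucleopolyhedrovirus and terminated by an SV40 polyadenylation signal. The saxiphilin open reading frame is fused at its C terminus to monomeric EGFP followed by a His10 tag (the automated annotation detects this only as a partial 6xHis match), which provides a fluorescent readout and a handle for metal-affinity purification. The stated purpose is protein expression and characterization. The associated study defined the saxitoxin binding determinants of saxiphilins, so this alanine substitution presumably probes the contribution of that residue, although the record does not describe its effect.
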