Addgene plasmid #194028: RcSxph I782A
Purpose: Protein expression and characterization
Depositing lab: Dan Minor. Depositing organization: University of California, San Francisco (UCSF). Publication: Definition of a saxitoxin (STX) binding code enables discovery and characterization of the anuran saxiphilin family. Chen Z, Zakrzewska S, Hajare HS, Alvarez-Buylla A, Abderemane-Ali F, Bogan M, Ramirez D, O'Connell LA, Du Bois J, Minor DL Jr. Proc Natl Acad Sci U S A. 2022 Nov;119(44):e2210114119. doi: 10.1073/pnas.2210114119. Epub 2022 Oct 24. PubMed 36279441.
Backbone
  Vector backbone: pFastBac1
  Backbone manufacturer: Invitrogen
  Vector type: Insect Expression
Growth in bacteria
  Bacterial resistance: Ampicillin, 100 μg/mL
  Growth temperature: 37°C
  Growth strain: DH5alpha
  Copy number: High Copy
Gene/Insert
  Gene/Insert name: Rana catesbeiana Saxiphilin
  Species: Rana catesbeiana
  Mutation: I782A
  GenBank ID: U05246.1
  Promoter: Polyhedrin
  Tag / fusion protein: mEGFP, (C terminal on insert); His10 (C terminal on insert)
  Cloning method: Gibson Cloning
  Sequencing primers: 5′ Polyhedrin forward; 3′ GFP reverse
Terms and licenses: Academic/Nonprofit Terms; Industry Terms: Not Available to Industry
Depositor comments: Mutation numbering scheme is based on the predicted signal peptide (SP) cleavage site and does not include SP. Relative to U05246.1, RcSxph contains an additional M following signal peptide.
How to cite: RcSxph I782A was a gift from Dan Minor (Addgene plasmid # 194028 ; http://n2t.net/addgene:194028 ; RRID:Addgene_194028)
